Addgene plasmid #71870: pMIR-21 Reporter
Purpose: Mammalian expression vector for the analysis of miR-21 activity
Depositing lab: Mien-Chie Hung. Depositing organization: University of Texas MD Anderson Cancer Center. Publication: EGFR modulates microRNA maturation in response to hypoxia through phosphorylation of AGO2. Shen J, Xia W, Khotskaya YB, Huo L, Nakanishi K, Lim SO, Du Y, Wang Y, Chang WC, Chen CH, Hsu JL, Wu Y, Lam YC, James BP, Liu X, Liu CG, Patel DJ, Hung MC. Nature. 2013 May 16;497(7449):383-7. doi: 10.1038/nature12080. Epub 2013 May 1. PubMed 23636329.
Backbone
  Vector backbone: pMIR-REPORT Luciferase
  Backbone manufacturer: Applied Biosystems
  Backbone size w/o insert (bp): 6470
  Total vector size (bp): 6498
  Vector type: Mammalian Expression
  Selectable markers: Puromycin
Growth in bacteria
  Bacterial resistance: Ampicillin, 100 μg/mL
  Growth temperature: 37°C
  Growth strain: DH5alpha
  Copy number: High Copy
Gene/Insert
  Gene/Insert name: Reverse complementary sequence of miR-21
  gRNA/shRNA sequence: TTAGCTTATCAGACTGATGTTGAA
  Species: H. sapiens (human)
  Promoter: CMV
  Tag / fusion protein: firefly luciferase (N terminal on backbone)
  Cloning method: Restriction Enzyme; 5′ cloning site SpeI (not destroyed); 3′ cloning site HindIII (not destroyed)
  Sequencing primers: 5′ Luc-F; 3′ pRS-marker
Terms and licenses: Academic/Nonprofit Terms; Industry Terms: Not Available to Industry
Depositor comments: Human miR-21 binding site was generated by annealing of two oligos as described in the reference.
How to cite: pMIR-21 Reporter was a gift from Mien-Chie Hung (Addgene plasmid # 71870 ; http://n2t.net/addgene:71870 ; RRID:Addgene_71870)
