[The description below was written by a language model from this plasmid's Addgene catalogue record and pLannotate feature annotations shown in this document.]
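Description:
pMIR-21 Reporter is a mammalian expression plasmid built on the commercial pMIR-REPORT Luciferase backbone and designed to read out the activity of human miR-21. It is propagated in E. coli as a high-copy plasmid through a ColE1/pUC-type origin, with ampicillin selection provided by the β-lactamase gene. For mammalian cells it carries a puromycin N-acetyltransferase cassette driven by the SV40 enhancer/early promoter and terminated by an SV40 polyadenylation signal, which allows selection of stably transfected cells. The feature table also picks up small remnants of cloning-vector sequence (lacZα, lacI, rop and bom fragments, lac promoter/operator, T7 and SP6 promoters) that have no evident role in the reporter function.

The payload is a firefly luciferase coding sequence expressed from the CMV immediate-early enhancer and promoter and followed by a synthetic poly(A) signal. According to the catalogue entry, a short sequence that is the reverse complement of mature miR-21, made by annealing two oligonucleotides, was inserted between the SpeI and HindIII sites downstream of luciferase. This placement puts it in the 3′ untranslated region of the transcript. The site itself is not annotated in the feature table, but the gap between the luciferase coding sequence and the poly(A) signal is consistent with that location. When miR-21 is loaded into the silencing complex, it pairs with this perfectly complementary target and represses the luciferase message, so luminescence falls as miR-21 activity rises. The plasmid is therefore used as a sensor of functional miR-21 levels in transfected cells. The sequence record is slightly shorter (6,436 nt) than the total size listed in the catalogue (6,498 bp).
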