Features (pLannotate 1.2.2; 22 found; start..end, strand, type, name):
    137..236     +  misc_feature   bom (fragment): basis of mobility region from pBR322
    242..396     -  CDS            lacZα (fragment): LacZα fragment of β-galactosidase; lacZ fragment
    415..449     -  polyA_signal   poly(A) signal (fragment): synthetic polyadenylation signal
    517..2166    -  CDS            luciferase: firefly luciferase; luc
   2191..2394    -  promoter       CMV promoter: human cytomegalovirus (CMV) immediate early promoter
   2395..2698    -  enhancer       CMV enhancer: human cytomegalovirus immediate early enhancer
   2820..2838    -  promoter       T7 promoter: promoter for bacteriophage T7 RNA polymerase
   2850..2868    -  promoter       SP6 promoter: promoter for bacteriophage SP6 RNA polymerase
   2912..2928    -  protein_bind   lac operator: The lac repressor binds to the lac operator to inhibit transcription in E. coli. This inhibition can be relieved by adding lactose or isopropyl-β-D-thiogalactopyranoside (IPTG). lac repressor encoded by lacI
   2936..2966    -  promoter       lac promoter: promoter for the E. coli lac operon
   2981..3002    -  protein_bind   CAP binding site: CAP binding activates transcription in the presence of cAMP. E. coli catabolite activator protein
   3015..3107    -  CDS            lacI (fragment): lac repressor; lacI; The lac repressor binds to the lac operator to inhibit transcription in E. coli. This inhibition can be relieved by adding lactose or isopropyl-β-D-thiogalactopyranoside (IPTG).
   3290..3878    -  rep_origin     ori: high-copy-number ColE1/pMB1/pBR322/pUC origin of replication
   4049..4909    -  CDS            AmpR: β-lactamase; bla; confers resistance to ampicillin, carbenicillin, and related antibiotics
   4910..5014    -  promoter       AmpR promoter: bla
   5102..5183    -  polyA_signal   SV40 poly(A) signal: SV40 polyadenylation signal
   5206..5289    -  CDS            large T antigen (fragment): large T antigen from SV40 (simian virus 40)
   5298..5363    -  CDS            dmpM (fragment): DMPM_STRAD - Protein inferred from homology: Swiss-Prot protein existence level 3. From Streptomyces alboniger.
   5413..6012    -  CDS            PuroR: puromycin N-acetyltransferase; pac from Streptomyces alboniger; confers resistance to puromycin
   6083..6103    +  misc_feature   MCS (fragment): pUC18/19 multiple cloning site
   6109..6425    -  promoter       SV40 promoter: SV40 enhancer and early promoter
   6436..35      +  CDS            rop (fragment) (across the origin): Rop protein, which maintains plasmids at low copy number; rop
>Addgene plasmid #71870 | pMIR-21 Reporter | addgene full sequence | sequence record 133324
TCGCGCGTTTCGGTGATGACGGTGAAAACCTCTGACACATGCAGCTCCCGGAGACGGTCACAGCTTGTCT
GTAAGCGGATGCCGGGAGCAGACAAGCCCGTCAGGGCGCGTCAGCGGGTGTTGGCGGGTGTCGGGGCTGG
CTTAACTATGCGGCATCAGAGCAGATTGTACTGAGAGTGCACCATATGCGGTGTGAAATACCGCACAGAT
GCGTAAGGAGAAAATACCGCATCAGGCGCCATTCGCCATTCAGGCTGCGCAACTGTTGGGAAGGGCGATC
GGTGCGGGCCTCTTCGCTATTACGCCAGCTGGCGAAAGGGGGATGTGCTGCAAGGCGATTAAGTTGGGTA
ACGCCAGGGTTTTCCCAGTCACGACGTTGTAAAACGACGGCCAGTGCCAAGCTAGCGGCCGCATACAAAA
AACCAACACACAGATCCAATGAAAATAAAAGATCCTTTATTAAGCTTTAGCTTATCAGACTGATGTTGAA
CTAGTGCGCAGCTTTCATCACTCGAGCAATTTGGACTTTCCGCCCTTCTTGGCCTTTATGAGGATCTCTC
TGATTTTTCTTGCGTCGAGTTTTCCGGTAAGACCTTTCGGTACTTCGTCCACAAACACAACTCCTCCGCG
CAACTTTTTCGCGGTTGTTACTTGACTGGCGACGTAATCCACGATCTCTTTTTCCGTCATCGTCTTTCCG
TGCTCCAAAACAACAACGGCGGCGGGAAGTTCACCGGCGTCATCGTCGGGAAGACCTGCCACGCCCGCGT
CGAAGATGTTGGGGTGTTGTAACAATATCGATTCCAATTCAGCGGGGGCCACCTGATATCCTTTGTATTT
AATTAAAGACTTCAAGCGGTCAACTATGAAGAAGTGTTCGTCTTCGTCCCAGTAAGCTATGTCTCCAGAA
TGTAGCCATCCATCCTTGTCAATCAAGGCGTTGGTCGCTTCCGGATTGTTTACATAACCGGACATAATCA
TAGGTCCTCTGACACATAATTCGCCTCTCTGATTAACGCCCAGCGTTTTCCCGGTATCCAGATCCACAAC
CTTCGCTTCAAAAAATGGAACAACTTTACCGACCGCGCCCGGTTTATCATCCCCCTCGGGTGTAATCAGA
ATAGCTGATGTAGTCTCAGTGAGCCCATATCCTTGTCGTATCCCTGGAAGATGGAAGCGTTTTGCAACCG
CTTCCCCGACTTCTTTCGAAAGAGGTGCGCCCCCAGAAGCAATTTCGTGTAAATTAGATAAATCGTATTT
GTCAATCAGAGTGCTTTTGGCGAAGAATGAAAATAGGGTTGGTACTAGCAACGCACTTTGAATTTTGTAA
TCCTGAAGGGATCGTAAAAACAGCTCTTCTTCAAATCTATACATTAAGACGACTCGAAATCCACATATCA
AATATCCGAGTGTAGTAAACATTCCAAAACCGTGATGGAATGGGACAACACTTAAAATCGCAGTATCCGG
AACGATTTGATTGCCAAAAATAGGATCTCTGGCATGCGAGAATCTGACGCAGGCAGTTCTATGCGGAAGG
GCCACACCCTTAGGTAACCCAGTAGATCCAGAGGAATTCATTATCAGTGCAATTGTTTTGTCACGATCAA
AGGACTCTGGTACAAAATCGTATTCATTAAAACCGGGAGGTAGATGAGATGTGACGAACGTGTACATCGA
CTGAAATCCCTGGTAATCCGTTTTAGAATCCATGATAATAATTTTCTGGATTATTGGTAATTTTTTTTGC
ACGTTCAAAATTTTTTGCAACCCCTTTTTGGAAACAAACACTACGGTAGGCTGCGAAATGTTCATACTGT
TGAGCAATTCACGTTCATTATAAATGTCGTTCGCGGGCGCAACTGCAACTCCGATAAATAACGCGCCCAA
CACCGGCATAAAGAATTGAAGAGAGTTTTCACTGCATACGACGATTCTGTGATTTGTATTCAGCCCATAT
CGTTTCATAGCTTCTGCCAACCGAACGGACATTTCGAAGTATTCCGCGTACGTGATGTTCACCTCGATAT
GTGCATCTGTAAAAGCAATTGTTCCAGGAACCAGGGCGTATCTCTTCATAGCCTTATGCAGTTGCTCTCC
AGCGGTTCCATCCTCTAGAGGATAGAATGGCGCCGGGCCTTTCTTTATGTTTTTGGCGTCTTCCATGGTG
GATCCACGGTTCACTAAACCAGCTCTGCTTATATAGACCTCCCACCGTACACGCCTACCGCCCATTTGCG
TCAATGGGGCGGAGTTGTTACGACATTTTGGAAAGTCCCGTTGATTTTGGTGCCAAAACAAACTCCCATT
GACGTCAATGGGGTGGAGACTTGGAAATCCCCGTGAGTCAAACCGCTATCCACGCCCATTGATGTACTGC
CAAAACCGCATCACCATGGTAATAGCGATGACTAATACGTAGATGTACTGCCAAGTAGGAAAGTCCCATA
AGGTCATGTACTGGGCATAATGCCAGGCGGGCCATTTACCGTCATTGACGTCAATAGGGGGCGTACTTGG
CATATGATACACTTGATGTACTGCCAAGTGGGCAGTTTACCGTAAATACTCCACCCATTGACGTCAATGG
AAAGTCCCTATTGGCGTTACTATGGGAACATACGTCATTATTGACGTCAATGGGCGGGGGTCGTTGGGCG
GTCAGCCAGGCGGGCCATTTACCGTAAGTTATGTAACGCGGAACTCCATATATGGGCTATGAACTAATGA
CCCCGTAATTGATTACTATTAATAACTAAGATCTGGTACCTTGAATTCATGCTTCTCCTCCCTTTAGTGA
GGGTAATTCTCTCTCTCTCCCTATAGTGAGTCGTATTAATTCCTTCTCTTCTATAGTGTCACCTAAATCG
TTGCAATTCGTAATCATGTCATAGCTGTTTCCTGTGTGAAATTGTTATCCGCTCACAATTCCACACAACA
TACGAGCCGGAAGCATAAAGTGTAAAGCCTGGGGTGCCTAATGAGTGAGCTAACTCACATTAATTGCGTT
GCGCTCACTGCCCGCTTTCCAGTCGGGAAACCTGTCGTGCCAGCTGCATTAATGAATCGGCCAACGCGCG
GGGAGAGGCGGTTTGCGTATTGGGCGCTCTTCCGCTTCCTCGCTCACTGACTCGCTGCGCTCGGTCGTTC
GGCTGCGGCGAGCGGTATCAGCTCACTCAAAGGCGGTAATACGGTTATCCACAGAATCAGGGGATAACGC
AGGAAAGAACATGTGAGCAAAAGGCCAGCAAAAGGCCAGGAACCGTAAAAAGGCCGCGTTGCTGGCGTTT
TTCCATAGGCTCCGCCCCCCTGACGAGCATCACAAAAATCGACGCTCAAGTCAGAGGTGGCGAAACCCGA
CAGGACTATAAAGATACCAGGCGTTTCCCCCTGGAAGCTCCCTCGTGCGCTCTCCTGTTCCGACCCTGCC
GCTTACCGGATACCTGTCCGCCTTTCTCCCTTCGGGAAGCGTGGCGCTTTCTCATAGCTCACGCTGTAGG
TATCTCAGTTCGGTGTAGGTCGTTCGCTCCAAGCTGGGCTGTGTGCACGAACCCCCCGTTCAGCCCGACC
GCTGCGCCTTATCCGGTAACTATCGTCTTGAGTCCAACCCGGTAAGACACGACTTATCGCCACTGGCAGC
AGCCACTGGTAACAGGATTAGCAGAGCGAGGTATGTAGGCGGTGCTACAGAGTTCTTGAAGTGGTGGCCT
AACTACGGCTACACTAGAAGAACAGTATTTGGTATCTGCGCTCTGCTGAAGCCAGTTACCTTCGGAAAAA
GAGTTGGTAGCTCTTGATCCGGCAAAAAAACCACCGCTGGTAGCGGTGGTTTTTTTGTTTGCAAGCAGCA
GATTACGCGCAGAAAAAAAGGATCTCAAGAAGATCCTTTGATCTTTTCTACGGGGTCTGACGCTCAGTGG
AACGAAAACTCACGTTAAGGGATTTTGGTCATGAGATTATCAAAAAGGATCTTCACCTAGATCCTTTTAA
ATTAAAAATGAAGTTTTAAATCAATCTAAAGTATATATGAGTAAACTTGGTCTGACAGTTACCAATGCTT
AATCAGTGAGGCACCTATCTCAGCGATCTGTCTATTTCGTTCATCCATAGTTGCCTGACTCCCCGTCGTG
TAGATAACTACGATACGGGAGGGCTTACCATCTGGCCCCAGTGCTGCAATGATACCGCGAGACCCACGCT
CACCGGCTCCAGATTTATCAGCAATAAACCAGCCAGCCGGAAGGGCCGAGCGCAGAAGTGGTCCTGCAAC
TTTATCCGCCTCCATCCAGTCTATTAATTGTTGCCGGGAAGCTAGAGTAAGTAGTTCGCCAGTTAATAGT
TTGCGCAACGTTGTTGCCATTGCTACAGGCATCGTGGTGTCACGCTCGTCGTTTGGTATGGCTTCATTCA
GCTCCGGTTCCCAACGATCAAGGCGAGTTACATGATCCCCCATGTTGTGCAAAAAAGCGGTTAGCTCCTT
CGGTCCTCCGATCGTTGTCAGAAGTAAGTTGGCCGCAGTGTTATCACTCATGGTTATGGCAGCACTGCAT
AATTCTCTTACTGTCATGCCATCCGTAAGATGCTTTTCTGTGACTGGTGAGTACTCAACCAAGTCATTCT
GAGAATAGTGTATGCGGCGACCGAGTTGCTCTTGCCCGGCGTCAATACGGGATAATACCGCGCCACATAG
CAGAACTTTAAAAGTGCTCATCATTGGAAAACGTTCTTCGGGGCGAAAACTCTCAAGGATCTTACCGCTG
TTGAGATCCAGTTCGATGTAACCCACTCGTGCACCCAACTGATCTTCAGCATCTTTTACTTTCACCAGCG
TTTCTGGGTGAGCAAAAACAGGAAGGCAAAATGCCGCAAAAAAGGGAATAAGGGCGACACGGAAATGTTG
AATACTCATACTCTTCCTTTTTCAATATTATTGAAGCATTTATCAGGGTTATTGTCTCATGAGCGGATAC
ATATTTGAATGTATTTAGAAAAATAAACAAATAGGGGTTCCGCGCACATTTCCCCGAAAAGTGCCACCTG
ACGTCTAAGAAACCATTATTATCATGACATTAACCTATAAAAATAGGCGTATCACGAGATTGCAGTGAAA
AAAATGCTTTATTTGTGAAATTTGTGATGCTATTGCTTTATTTGTAACCATTATAAGCTGCAATAAACAA
GTTAACAACAACAATTGCATTCATTTTATGTTTCAGGTTCAGGGGGAGGTGTGGGAGGTTTTTTAAAGCA
AGTAAAACCTCTACAAATGTGGTATGGCTGATTATGATCCTCTAGAGTCGGTGGGCCTCGGGGGCGGGTG
CGGGGTCGGCGGGGCCGCCCCGGGTGGCTTCGGTCGGAGCCATGGGGTCGTGCGCTCCTTTCGGTCGGGC
GCTGCGGGTCGTGGGGCGGGCGTCAGGCACCGGGCTTGCGGGTCATGCACCAGGTGCGCGGTCCTTCGGG
CACCTCGACGTCGGCGGTGACGGTGAAGCCGAGCCGCTCGTAGAAGGGGAGGTTGCGGGGCGCGGAGGTC
TCCAGGAAGGCGGGCACCCCGGCGCGCTCGGCCGCCTCCACTCCGGGGAGCACGACGGCGCTGCCCAGAC
CCTTGCCCTGGTGGTCGGGCGAGACGCCGACGGTGGCCAGGAACCACGCGGGCTCCTTGGGCCGGTGCGG
CGCCAGGAGGCCTTCCATCTGTTGCTGCGCGGCCAGCCGGGAACCGCTCAACTCGGCCATGCGCGGGCCG
ATCTCGGCGAACACCGCCCCCGCTTCGACGCTCTCCGGCGTGGTCCAGACCGCCACCGCGGCGCCGTCGT
CCGCGACCCACACCTTGCCGATGTCGAGCCCGACGCGCGTGAGGAAGAGTTCTTGCAGCTCGGTGACCCG
CTCGATGTGGCGGTCCGGGTCGACGGTGTGGCGCGTGGCGGGGTAGTCGGCGAACGCGGCGGCGAGGGTG
CGTACGGCCCGGGGGACGTCGTCGCGGGTGGCGAGGCGCACCGTGGGCTTGTACTCGGTCATGGAAGGTC
GTCTCCTTGTGAGGGGTCAGGGGCGTGGGTCAGGGGATGGTGGCGGCACCGGTCGTGGCGGCCGACCTGC
AGGCATGCAAGCTAGCTTTTTGCAAAAGCCTAGGCCTCCAAAAAAGCCTCCTCACTACTTCTGGAATAGC
TCAGAGGCCGAGGCGGCCTCGGCCTCTGCATAAATAAAAAAAATTAGTCAGCCATGGGGCGGAGAATGGG
CGGAACTGGGCGGAGTTAGGGGCGGGATGGGCGGAGTTAGGGGCGGGACTATGGTTGCTGACTAATTGAG
ATGCATGCTTTGCATACTTCTGCCTGCTGGGGAGCCTGGGGACTTTCCACACCTGGTTGCTGACTAATTG
AGATGCATGCTTTGCATACTTCTGCCTGCTGGGGAGCCTGGGGACTTTCCACACCAATCTTTCGTC
