>Addgene plasmid #71870 | pMIR-21 Reporter | addgene partial sequence | sequence record 133322 | Luc-F 5'-CAGTCAAGTAACAACCGCGA-3'
GTACCGAAAGGTCTTACCGGAAAACTCGACGCAAGAAAAATCAGAGAGATCCTCATAAAGGCCAAGAAGG
GCGGAAAGTCCAAATTGCTCGAGTGATGAAAGCTGCGCACTAGTTCAACATCAGTCTGATAAGCTAAAGC
TTAATAAAGGATCTTTTATTTTCATTGGATCTGTGTGTTGGTTTTTTGTATGCGGCCGCTAGCTTGGCAC
TGGCCGTCGTTTTACAACGTCGTGACTGGGAAAACCCTGGCGTTACCCAACTTAATCGCCTTGCAGCACA
TCCCCCTTTCGCCAGCTGGCGTAATAGCGAAGAGGCCCGCACCGATCGCCCTTCCCAACAGTTGCGCAGC
CTGAATGGCGAATGGCGCCTGATGCGGTATTTTCTCCTTACGCATCTGTGCGGTATTTCACACCGCATAT
GGTGCACTCTCAGTACAATCTGCTCTGATGCCGCATAGTTAAGCCAGCCCCGACACCCGCCAACACCCGC
TGACGCGCCCTGACGGGCTTGTCTGCTCCCGGCATCCGCTTACAGACAAGCTGTGACCGTCTCCGGGAGC
TGCATGTGTCAGAGGTTTTCACCGTCATCACCGAAACGCGCGAGACGAAAGATTGGTGTGGAAAGTCCCC
AGGCTCCCCAGCAGGCAGAAGTATGCAAAGCATGCATCTCAATTAGTCAGCAACCAGGTGTGGAAAGTCC
CCAGGCTCCCCAGCAGGCAGAAGTATGCAAAGCATGCATCTCAATTAGTCAGCAACCATAGTCCCGCCCC
TAACTCCGCCCATCCCGCCCCTAACTCCGCCCAGTTCCGCC
