>Addgene plasmid #71870 | pMIR-21 Reporter | addgene partial sequence | sequence record 133323 | pRS-marker 5'-cggcatcagagcagattgta-3'
ATGCGTAAGGAGAAAATACCGCATCAGGCGCCATTCGCCATTCAGGCTGCGCAACTGTTGGGAAGGGCGA
TCGGTGCGGGCCTCTTCGCTATTACGCCAGCTGGCGAAAGGGGGATGTGCTGCAAGGCGATTAAGTTGGG
TAACGCCAGGGTTTTCCCAGTCACGACGTTGTAAAACGACGGCCAGTGCCAAGCTAGCGGCCGCATACAA
AAAACCAACACACAGATCCAATGAAAATAAAAGATCCTTTATTAAGCTTTAGCTTATCAGACTGATGTTG
AACTAGTGCGCAGCTTTCATCACTCGAGCAATTTGGACTTTCCGCCCTTCTTGGCCTTTATGAGGATCTC
TCTGATTTTTCTTGCGTCGAGTTTTCCGGTAAGACCTTTCGGTACTTCGTCCACAAACACAACTCCTCCG
CGCAACTTTTTCGCGGTTGTTACTTGACTGGCGACGTAATCCACGATCTCTTTTTCCGTCATCGTCTTTC
CGTGCTCCAAAACAACAACGGCGGCGGGAAGTTCACCGGCGTCATCGTCGGGAAGACCTGCCACGCCCGC
GTCGAAGATGTTGGGGTGTTGTAACAATATCGATTCCAATTCAGCGGGGGCCACCTGATATCCTTTGTAT
TTAATTAAAGACTTCAAGCGGTCAACTATGAAGAAGTGTTCGTCTTCGTCCCAGTAAGCTATGTCTCCAG
AATGTAGCCATCCATCCTTGTCAATCAAGGCGTTGGTCGCTTCCGGATTGTTTACATAACCGGACATAAT
CATAGGTCCTCTGACACATAATTCGCCTCTCTGATTAACGCCCAGCGTTT
